Addgene plasmid #218941: pCMV-Flag-mGSDMA2
Purpose: Expression of N-terminal FLAG tagged mouse gasdermin A2
Depositing lab: Christopher LaRock. Depositing organization: Emory University. Publication: Group A Streptococcus induces GSDMA-dependent pyroptosis in keratinocytes. LaRock DL, Johnson AF, Wilde S, Sands JS, Monteiro MP, LaRock CN. Nature. 2022 May;605(7910):527-531. doi: 10.1038/s41586-022-04717-x. Epub 2022 May 11. PubMed 35545676.
Backbone
  Vector backbone: pCMV
  Vector type: Mammalian Expression
  Selectable markers: Neomycin (select with G418)
Growth in bacteria
  Bacterial resistance: Ampicillin, 100 μg/mL
  Growth temperature: 37°C
  Growth strain: DH5alpha
  Copy number: Unknown
Gene/Insert
  Gene/Insert name: mouse gsdma2
  Species: M. musculus (mouse)
  Entrez Gene: Gsdma2 (a.k.a. 2200001G21Rik, 2210006M16Rik, 2210009F20Rik, 2210411P14Rik, Gsdm2, GsdmA-2, Gsdml2)
  Promoter: CMV
  Tag / fusion protein: FLAG (N terminal on insert)
  Cloning method: Other
  Sequencing primers: 5′ CMV
Terms and licenses: Academic/Nonprofit Terms; Industry Terms: Not Available to Industry
How to cite: pCMV-Flag-mGSDMA2 was a gift from Christopher LaRock (Addgene plasmid # 218941 ; http://n2t.net/addgene:218941 ; RRID:Addgene_218941)
