[The description below was written by a language model from this plasmid's Addgene catalogue record and pLannotate feature annotations shown in this document.]
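Description:
pCMV-Flag-mGSDMA2 is a mammalian expression plasmid of about 7.6 kb, built on a pCMV backbone, that produces mouse gasdermin A2 (Gsdma2) carrying an N-terminal FLAG epitope. In E. coli it replicates from a high-copy ColE1/pUC-type origin and is selected with ampicillin through the β-lactamase gene and its native promoter. An f1 phage origin is also present, along with leftover cloning-vector elements (lac promoter and operator, CAP site, lacZα and lacI fragments, a T7 promoter) that play no evident part in the mammalian expression function.

The expression cassette consists of the human cytomegalovirus immediate-early enhancer and promoter, a short FLAG-encoding segment (annotated as a fragment of a 3xFLAG tag, consistent with a single FLAG epitope as catalogued), the Gsdma2 coding sequence, and a human growth hormone polyadenylation signal. A second cassette in the same orientation uses the SV40 enhancer/early promoter to drive the neomycin phosphotransferase gene, allowing G418 selection of stably transfected cells. It is followed by a bleomycin-binding protein gene (ble) and a small streptomycin phosphotransferase fragment, an arrangement typical of Tn5-derived sequence, and ends with an SV40 poly(A) signal.

Gasdermins are pore-forming proteins that execute pyroptosis once cleaved to release their active N-terminal domain. The associated study concerns GSDMA-dependent pyroptosis in keratinocytes triggered by Group A Streptococcus. This construct therefore suits transient or stable expression of the mouse A2 paralog in cultured cells, with the FLAG tag enabling detection or immunoprecipitation of the full-length protein and N-terminal cleavage products.
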