Features (pLannotate 1.2.2; 22 found; start..end, strand, type, name):
      1..589     +  rep_origin     ori: high-copy-number ColE1/pMB1/pBR322/pUC origin of replication
    772..864     +  CDS            lacI (fragment): lac repressor; lacI; The lac repressor binds to the lac operator to inhibit transcription in E. coli. This inhibition can be relieved by adding lactose or isopropyl-β-D-thiogalactopyranoside (IPTG).
    877..898     +  protein_bind   CAP binding site: CAP binding activates transcription in the presence of cAMP. E. coli catabolite activator protein
    913..943     +  promoter       lac promoter: promoter for the E. coli lac operon
    951..967     +  protein_bind   lac operator: The lac repressor binds to the lac operator to inhibit transcription in E. coli. This inhibition can be relieved by adding lactose or isopropyl-β-D-thiogalactopyranoside (IPTG). lac repressor encoded by lacI
   1005..1023    +  promoter       T7 promoter: promoter for bacteriophage T7 RNA polymerase
   1029..1163    -  polyA_signal   SV40 poly(A) signal: SV40 polyadenylation signal
   1186..1269    -  CDS            large T antigen (fragment): large T antigen from SV40 (simian virus 40)
   1270..1293    +  rep_origin     CloDF13 ori (fragment): Plasmids containing the CloDF13 (CDF) origin of replication can be propagated in E. coli cells that contain additional plasmids with compatible origins.
   1316..1375    -  CDS            str (fragment): STR_KLEPN - Protein inferred from homology: Swiss-Prot protein existence level 3. The aminoglycoside phosphotransferases achieve inactivation of their antibiotic substrates by phosphorylation. From Klebsiella pneumoniae.
   1417..1794    -  CDS            ble: BLE_KLEPN - Experimental evidence at protein level: Swiss-Prot protein existence level 1. Binding protein with a strong affinity to the bleomycin family of antibiotics. Binds to CL990; an antimitotic-antibiotic compound. From Klebsiella pneumoniae.
   1818..2609    -  CDS            neo: KKA2_KLEPN - Also known as kan, nptII. Experimental evidence at protein level: Swiss-Prot protein existence level 1. Resistance to kanamycin, neomycin, paromomycin, ribostamycin, butirosin and gentamicin B. From Klebsiella pneumoniae.
   2663..2960    -  promoter       SV40 promoter: SV40 enhancer and early promoter
   3002..3624    -  polyA_signal   hGH poly(A) signal: human growth hormone polyadenylation signal
   3641..4969    -  CDS            Gsdma2: GSDA2_MOUSE - Also known as Gsdm2 From Mus musculus (Mouse).
   4986..5006    -  CDS            3xFLAG (fragment): three tandem FLAG® epitope tags
   5052..5251    -  promoter       CMV promoter: human cytomegalovirus (CMV) immediate early promoter
   5253..5632    -  enhancer       CMV enhancer: human cytomegalovirus immediate early enhancer
   5792..5946    +  CDS            lacZα (fragment): LacZα fragment of β-galactosidase; lacZ fragment
   5977..6405    -  rep_origin     f1 ori (sequence partly withheld): f1 bacteriophage origin of replication; arrow indicates direction of (+) strand synthesis
   6432..6536    +  promoter       AmpR promoter: bla
   6537..7397    +  CDS            AmpR: β-lactamase; bla; confers resistance to ampicillin, carbenicillin, and related antibiotics
>Addgene plasmid #218941 | pCMV-Flag-mGSDMA2 | addgene full sequence | sequence record 479857 | Addgene NGS Result
TTGAGATCCTTTTTTTCTGCGCGTAATCTGCTGCTTGCAAACAAAAAAACCACCGCTACCAGCGGTGGTT
TGTTTGCCGGATCAAGAGCTACCAACTCTTTTTCCGAAGGTAACTGGCTTCAGCAGAGCGCAGATACCAA
ATACTGTTCTTCTAGTGTAGCCGTAGTTAGGCCACCACTTCAAGAACTCTGTAGCACCGCCTACATACCT
CGCTCTGCTAATCCTGTTACCAGTGGCTGCTGCCAGTGGCGATAAGTCGTGTCTTACCGGGTTGGACTCA
AGACGATAGTTACCGGATAAGGCGCAGCGGTCGGGCTGAACGGGGGGTTCGTGCACACAGCCCAGCTTGG
AGCGAACGACCTACACCGAACTGAGATACCTACAGCGTGAGCTATGAGAAAGCGCCACGCTTCCCGAAGG
GAGAAAGGCGGACAGGTATCCGGTAAGCGGCAGGGTCGGAACAGGAGAGCGCACGAGGGAGCTTCCAGGG
GGAAACGCCTGGTATCTTTATAGTCCTGTCGGGTTTCGCCACCTCTGACTTGAGCGTCGATTTTTGTGAT
GCTCGTCAGGGGGGCGGAGCCTATGGAAAAACGCCAGCAACGCGGCCTTTTTACGGTTCCTGGCCTTTTG
CTGGCCTTTTGCTCACATGTTCTTTCCTGCGTTATCCCCTGATTCTGTGGATAACCGTATTACCGCCTTT
GAGTGAGCTGATACCGCTCGCCGCAGCCGAACGACCGAGCGCAGCGAGTCAGTGAGCGAGGAAGCGGAAG
AGCGCCCAATACGCAAACCGCCTCTCCCCGCGCGTTGGCCGATTCATTAATGCAGCTGGCACGACAGGTT
TCCCGACTGGAAAGCGGGCAGTGAGCGCAACGCAATTAATGTGAGTTAGCTCACTCATTAGGCACCCCAG
GCTTTACACTTTATGCTTCCGGCTCGTATGTTGTGTGGAATTGTGAGCGGATAACAATTTCACACAGGAA
ACAGCTATGACATGATTACGAATTTAATACGACTCACTATAGGGAATTGATCCAGACATGATAAGATACA
TTGATGAGTTTGGACAAACCACAACTAGAATGCAGTGAAAAAAATGCTTTATTTGTGAAATTTGTGATGC
TATTGCTTTATTTGTAACCATTATAAGCTGCAATAAACAAGTTAACAACAACAATTGCATTCATTTTATG
TTTCAGGTTCAGGGGGAGGTGTGGGAGGTTTTTTAAAGCAAGTAAAACCTCTACAAATGTGGTATGGCTG
ATTATGATCGGCGGAGCCTATGGAAAAACGCCAGCAACGCGGCCTTTTTACGGTTCCAGCTTGGCGAGTG
GGTGGTGAGCAGCTCGCCGTCGCGCAGCAGGCGCCAGCGCTCCATCCACGCAGTGACCTCAGGCGGAAAA
CGGGAAGACACACTCATGAGATGCCTGCAAGCAATTCGTTCTGTATCAGGCGCAGGAGCGTCCCGTCCGG
GTCGACCAAAGCGGCCATCGTGCCTCCCCACTCCTGCAGTTCGGGGGCATGGATGCGCGGATAGCCGCTG
CTGGTTTCCTGGATGCCGACGGATTTGCACTGCCGGTAGAACTCCGCGAGGTCGTCCAGCCTCAGGCAGC
AGCTGAACCAACTCGCGAGGGGATCGAGCCCGGGGTGGGCGAAGAACTCCAGCATGAGATCCCCGCGCTG
GAGGATCATCCAGCCGGCGTCCCGGAAAACGATTCCGAAGCCCAACCTTTCATAGAAGGCGGCGGTGGAA
TCGAAATCTCGTGATGGCAGGTTGGGCGTCGCTTGGTCGGTCATTTCGAACCCCAGAGTCCCGCTCAGAA
GAACTCGTCAAGAAGGCGATAGAAGGCGATGCGCTGCGAATCGGGAGCGGCGATACCGTAAAGCACGAGG
AAGCGGTCAGCCCATTCGCCGCCAAGCTCTTCAGCAATATCACGGGTAGCCAACGCTATGTCCTGATAGC
GGTCCGCCACACCCAGCCGGCCACAGTCGATGAATCCAGAAAAGCGGCCATTTTCCACCATGATATTCGG
CAAGCAGGCATCGCCATGGGTCACGACGAGATCCTCGCCGTCGGGCATGCGCGCCTTGAGCCTGGCGAAC
AGTTCGGCTGGCGCGAGCCCCTGATGCTCTTCGTCCAGATCATCCTGATCGACAAGACCGGCTTCCATCC
GAGTACGTGCTCGCTCGATGCGATGTTTCGCTTGGTGGTCGAATGGGCAGGTAGCCGGATCAAGCGTATG
CAGCCGCCGCATTGCATCAGCCATGATGGATACTTTCTCGGCAGGAGCAAGGTGAGATGACAGGAGATCC
TGCCCCGGCACTTCGCCCAATAGCAGCCAGTCCCTTCCCGCTTCAGTGACAACGTCGAGCACAGCTGCGC
AAGGAACGCCCGTCGTGGCCAGCCACGATAGCCGCGCTGCCTCGTCCTGCAGTTCATTCAGGGCACCGGA
CAGGTCGGTCTTGACAAAAAGAACCGGGCGCCCCTGCGCTGACAGCCGGAACACGGCGGCATCAGAGCAG
CCGATTGTCTGTTGTGCCCAGTCATAGCCGAATAGCCTCTCCACCCAAGCGGCCGGAGAACCTGCGTGCA
ATCCATCTTGTTCAATCATGCGAAACGATCCTCATCCTGTCTCTTGATCAGATCCCAAGCTGATCAATTC
CTCCAAAAAAGCCTCCTCACTACTTCTGGAATAGCTCAGAGGCCGAGGCGGCCTCGGCCTCTGCATAAAT
AAAAAAAATTAGTCAGCCATGGGGCGGAGAATGGGCGGAACTGGGCGGAGTTAGGGGCGGGATGGGCGGA
GTTAGGGGCGGGACTATGGTTGCTGACTAATTGAGATGCATGCTTTGCATACTTCTGCCTGCTGGGGAGC
CTGGGGACTTTCCACACCTGGTTGCTGACTAATTGAGATGCATGCTTTGCATACTTCTGCCTGCTGGGGA
GCCTGGGGACTTTCCACACCCTAACTGACACACATTCCACAGCCAAGCTGGCCGCGTACCCAATTCAACA
GGCATCTACTGAGTGGACCCAACGCATGAGAGGACAGTGCCAAGCAAGCAACTCAAATGTCCCACCGGTT
GGGCATGGCCAGGTAGCCTATGCTGTGTCTGGACGTCCTCCTGCTGGTATAGTTATTTTAAAATCAGAAG
GACAGGGAAGGGAGCAGTGGTTCACGCCTGTAATCCCAGCAATTTGGGAGGCCAAGGTGGGTAGATCACC
TGAGATTAGGAGTTGGAGACCAGCCTGGCCAATATGGTGAAACCCCGTCTCTACCAAAAAAACAAAAATT
AGCTGAGCCTGGTCATGCATGCCTGGAATCCCAACAACTCGGGAGGCTGAGGCAGGAGAATCGCTTGAAC
CCAGGAGGCGGAGATTGCAGTGAGCCAAGATTGTGCCACTGCACTCCAGCTTGGTTCCCAATAGACCCCG
CAGGCCCTACAGGTTGTCTTCCCAACTTGCCCCTTGCTCCATACCACCCCCCTCCACCCCATAATATTAT
AGAAGGACACCTAGTCAGACAAAATGATGCAACTTAATTTTATTAGGACAAGGCTGGTGGGCACTGGAGT
GGCAACTTCCAGGGCCAGGAGAGGCACTGGGGAGGGGTCACAGGGATGCCACCCGGGATCCTCTAGATTA
GGAATCCCTGCTTAGCAGGTGAAGGAGGGAGAGGCCAGCATAGAGGGCACAGAGGTTGTGACAAGTGTCT
GGATTCCACGTGTACTGGGGCCCTGATCTCTGGACTTCCAGGCCGCTTAGTCCCACCAGTGCTTCTGTTA
GAATCTGGTCCTCCTCCCCGAGGGAGGAGAGCAGATCAGGTCGCAGGGGGAAAACATCCTCTTTATCTTG
CAGGAAGTTCTGTTCCAAGATGCTCTCAACCAGCTTCAGTTGCACCGGTAGGACCTTGTTCTCCAAGGAT
TTTACTAGAATCTTCAGTTGTTCTTCACTTAGCTCTGTCAGAGCCCCGAGGAAGTAGAGGATGGCGTCCA
TAGCGTCCTTTAACAGCAGGACATCTTTGGGGAGTGCTTCAAGGGTCACTTCGTGTCCCTTGTCTAGAGC
CCCTTCAAGCATCTGCTCAAGGTCCTGGAGCTCTTTCTTCTTTCCTAGGAGATGGCTGAGGGAAGTGAGT
AGGGAGCTTCGCCCCACTGGACTCAACTTCTCCACTTCTTGAGTCTCTTGCTGAACCTCTTTCTTTAATG
TCTTGAAGTCTTCGTGCATCTCCCCAGATATCATCTGGACAGTACTGCCTTGTCTCTGAAGCACACACAG
GGGGTTAAAGGTTGGCATGTTGTCAGTACAAATGTATGGAATGCCCCACTCATCTTTCCCATAGATGATC
AGTTGTCTCACTCGATAGGCCAGAACACAGCCCTTGGGGATGGTTACAGCCTCCTTGTGGTTCACGGATC
CCTGTAGTCCCAGTGAGGGAAGGTTGAGAGAGAATTTGGAAATTGCGTTGCTAGCTCGCTTCAGAGTGAC
TTCCTGCTTGGCTTTCACCACCTCCATCACCACATACAGGTTTTGCTTGTATTCCCGCATCTCCTTCAGG
AACGGGTGGTCTGCTGACAGTTTCCTCTCCATGTGCAAGTTCTCCAGAGCCGTGGGAGCCACACTGAGCA
TCTGTACCTCCAGCGTGCTGCTTTGTGACAGGCCCACAGTCCCCTTTACCTTCATCATTGTTGGCACCTC
CACATCTCCCTCTACTCTGACATCCAGCATATTCTTAAAGCTAAAATTGCCAAGGAGTGTTGGATCTGAG
GGGGAGCTGCCCGGCTCCAGCACATCCAGGAGAGTGTAGTCGGTGCGCACATAGCGGGCTCCCCAGAACA
GTGTGCTCTTCCTCTTCCTCAGCACCAGGCAGAAGGGATGGAAGCGTTTGAAGTCGATGAGGCTGTCTAG
GGGTGTCAGATCCCCTCGAGGGTTCAGCTGTCTAGCCAGGGCCCGGGTGACATCCTCAAACATAGACATT
GCGGCCGCAAGCTTGTCGTCATCGTCTTTGTAGTCCATGGTAGATCGATCTGAATTAATTCTGACGGTTC
ACTAAACGAGCTCTGCTTATATAGACCTCCCACCGTACACGCCTACCGCCCATTTGCGTCAACGGGGCGG
GGTTATTACGACATTTTGGAAAGTCCCGTTGATTTTGGTGCCAAAACAAACTCCCATTGACGTCAATGGG
GTGGAGACTTGGAAATCCCCGTGAGTCAAACCGCTATCCACGCCCATTGGTGTACTGCCAAAACCGCATC
ACCATGGTAATAGCGATGACTAATACGTAGATGTACTGCCAAGTAGGAAAGTCCCGTAAGGTCATGTACT
GGGCATAATGCCAGGCGGGCCATTTACCGTCATTGACGTCAATAGGGGGCGGACTTGGCATATGATACAC
TTGATGTACTGCCAAGTGGGCAGTTTACCGTAAATACTCCACCCATTGACGTCAATGGAAAGTCCCTATT
GGCGTTACTATGGGAACATACGTCATTATTGACGTCAATGGGCGGGGGTCGTTGGGCGGTCAGCCAGGCG
GGCCATTTACCGTAAGTTATGTAACGCGGAACTCCATATATGGGCTATGAACTAATGACCCCGTAATTGA
TTACTATTAATAACTAGTCAATAATCAATGTCAACATGGCGGTCATATTGGACATGAGCCAATATAAATG
TACATATTATGATATAGATACAACGTATGCAATGGCCAATAGCCAATATTGATTTATGCTATATAACCAA
TGACTAATATGGCTAATTGCCAATATTGATTCAATGTATAGATCAGCTTGGCACTGGCCGTCGTTTTACA
ACGTCGTGACTGGGAAAACCCTGGCGTTACCCAACTTAATCGCCTTGCAGCACATCCCCCTTTCGCCAGC
TGGCGTAATAGCGAAGAGGCCCGCACCGATCGCCCTTCCCAACAGTTGCGCAGCCTGAATGGCGAATGGA
AATTGTAAGCGTTAATATTTTGTTAAAATTCGCGTTAAATTTTTGTTAAATCAGCTCATTTTTTAACCAA
TAGGCCGAAATCGGCAAAATCCCTTATAAATCAAAAGAATAGACCGAGATAGGGT
[37 nt withheld, positions 6076-6112]
AAAGAACGTGGACTCCAACGTCAAAGG
[49 nt withheld, positions 6140-6188]
T
[91 nt withheld, positions 6190-6280]
G
[124 nt withheld, positions 6282-6405]
CAGGTGGCACTTTTCGGGGAAATGTGCGCGGAACCCCTATTTGTTTATTTTTCTAAATACATTCAAATAT
GTATCCGCTCATGAGACAATAACCCTGATAAATGCTTCAATAATATTGAAAAAGGAAGAGTATGAGTATT
CAACATTTCCGTGTCGCCCTTATTCCCTTTTTTGCGGCATTTTGCCTTCCTGTTTTTGCTCACCCAGAAA
CGCTGGTGAAAGTAAAAGATGCTGAAGATCAGTTGGGTGCACGAGTGGGTTACATCGAACTGGATCTCAA
CAGCGGTAAGATCCTTGAGAGTTTTCGCCCCGAAGAACGTTTTCCAATGATGAGCACTTTTAAAGTTCTG
CTATGTGGCGCGGTATTATCCCGTATTGACGCCGGGCAAGAGCAACTCGGTCGCCGCATACACTATTCTC
AGAATGACTTGGTTGAGTACTCACCAGTCACAGAAAAGCATCTTACGGATGGCATGACAGTAAGAGAATT
ATGCAGTGCTGCCATAACCATGAGTGATAACACTGCGGCCAACTTACTTCTGACAACGATCGGAGGACCG
AAGGAGCTAACCGCTTTTTTGCACAACATGGGGGATCATGTAACTCGCCTTGATCGTTGGGAACCGGAGC
TGAATGAAGCCATACCAAACGACGAGCGTGACACCACGATGCCTGTAGCAATGGCAACAACGTTGCGCAA
ACTATTAACTGGCGAACTACTTACTCTAGCTTCCCGGCAACAATTAATAGACTGGATGGAGGCGGATAAA
GTTGCAGGACCACTTCTGCGCTCGGCCCTTCCGGCTGGCTGGTTTATTGCTGATAAATCTGGAGCCGGTG
AGCGTGGGTCTCGCGGTATCATTGCAGCACTGGGGCCAGATGGTAAGCCCTCCCGTATCGTAGTTATCTA
CACGACGGGGAGTCAGGCAACTATGGATGAACGAAATAGACAGATCGCTGAGATAGGTGCCTCACTGATT
AAGCATTGGTAACTGTCAGACCAAGTTTACTCATATATACTTTAGATTGATTTAAAACTTCATTTTTAAT
TTAAAAGGATCTAGGTGAAGATCCTTTTTGATAATCTCATGACCAAAATCCCTTAACGTGAGTTTTCGTT
CCACTGAGCGTCAGACCCCGTAGAAAAGATCAAAGGATCTTC
